>Addgene plasmid #197367 | pCSIIbleo-6507-P2A-EGFP | depositor full sequence | sequence record 382555 | pCSIIbleo-6507-P2A-EGFP sequence 12347 bps
GACGGATCGGGAGATCTCCCGATCCCCTATGGTCGACTCTCAGTACAATCTGCTCTGATGCCGCATAGTT
AAGCCAGTATCTGCTCCCTGCTTGTGTGTTGGAGGTCGCTGAGTAGTGCGCGAGCAAAATTTAAGCTACA
ACAAGGCAAGGCTTGACCGACAATTGCATGAAGAATCTGCTTAGGGTTAGGCGTTTTGCGCTGCTTCGCG
ATGTACGGGCCAGATATACGCGTTGACATTGATTATTGACTAGTTATTAATAGTAATCAATTACGGGGTC
ATTAGTTCATAGCCCATATATGGAGTTCCGCGTTACATAACTTACGGTAAATGGCCCGCCTGGCTGACCG
CCCAACGACCCCCGCCCATTGACGTCAATAATGACGTATGTTCCCATAGTAACGCCAATAGGGACTTTCC
ATTGACGTCAATGGGTGGACTATTTACGGTAAACTGCCCACTTGGCAGTACATCAAGTGTATCATATGCC
AAGTACGCCCCCTATTGACGTCAATGACGGTAAATGGCCCGCCTGGCATTATGCCCAGTACATGACCTTA
TGGGACTTTCCTACTTGGCAGTACATCTACGTATTAGTCATCGCTATTACCATGGTGATGCGGTTTTGGC
AGTACATCAATGGGCGTGGATAGCGGTTTGACTCACGGGGATTTCCAAGTCTCCACCCCATTGACGTCAA
TGGGAGTTTGTTTTGGCACCAAAATCAACGGGACTTTCCAAAATGTCGTAACAACTCCGCCCCATTGACG
CAAATGGGCGGTAGGCGTGTACGGTGGGAGGTCTATATAAGCAGCGCGTTTTGCCTGTACTGGGTCTCTC
TGGTTAGACCAGATCTGAGCCTGGGAGCTCTCTGGCTAACTAGGGAACCCACTGCTTAAGCCTCAATAAA
GCTTGCCTTGAGTGCTTCAAGTAGTGTGTGCCCGTCTGTTGTGTGACTCTGGTAACTAGAGATCCCTCAG
ACCCTTTTAGTCAGTGTGGAAAATCTCTAGCAGTGGCGCCCGAACAGGGACCTGAAAGCGAAAGGGAAAC
CAGAGCTCTCTCGACGCAGGACTCGGCTTGCTGAAGCGCGCACGGCAAGAGGCGAGGGGCGGCGACTGGT
GAGTACGCCAAAAATTTTGACTAGCGGAGGCTAGAAGGAGAGAGATGGGTGCGAGAGCGTCAGTATTAAG
CGGGGGAGAATTAGATCGCGATGGGAAAAAATTCGGTTAAGGCCAGGGGGAAAGAAAAAATATAAATTAA
AACATATAGTATGGGCAAGCAGGGAGCTAGAACGATTCGCAGTTAATCCTGGCCTGTTAGAAACATCAGA
AGGCTGTAGACAAATACTGGGACAGCTACAACCATCCCTTCAGACAGGATCAGAAGAACTTAGATCATTA
TATAATACAGTAGCAACCCTCTATTGTGTGCATCAAAGGATAGAGATAAAAGACACCAAGGAAGCTTTAG
ACAAGATAGAGGAAGAGCAAAACAAAAGTAAGACCACCGCACAGCAAGCGGCCGGCCGCTGATCTTCAGA
CCTGGAGGAGGAGATATGAGGGACAATTGGAGAAGTGAATTATATAAATATAAAGTAGTAAAAATTGAAC
CATTAGGAGTAGCACCCACCAAGGCAAAGAGAAGAGTGGTGCAGAGAGAAAAAAGAGCAGTGGGAATAGG
AGCTTTGTTCCTTGGGTTCTTGGGAGCAGCAGGAAGCACTATGGGCGCAGCCTCAATGACGCTGACGGTA
CAGGCCAGACAATTATTGTCTGGTATAGTGCAGCAGCAGAACAATTTGCTGAGGGCTATTGAGGCGCAAC
AGCATCTGTTGCAACTCACAGTCTGGGGCATCAAGCAGCTCCAGGCAAGAATCCTGGCTGTGGAAAGATA
CCTAAAGGATCAACAGCTCCTGGGGATTTGGGGTTGCTCTGGAAAACTCATTTGCACCACTGCTGTGCCT
TGGAATGCTAGTTGGAGTAATAAATCTCTGGAACAGATCTGGAATCACACGACCTGGATGGAGTGGGACA
GAGAAATTAACAATTACACAAGCTTAATACACTCCTTAATTGAAGAATCGCAAAACCAGCAAGAAAAGAA
TGAACAAGAATTATTGGAATTAGATAAATGGGCAAGTTTGTGGAATTGGTTTAACATAACAAATTGGCTG
TGGTATATAAAATTATTCATAATGATAGTAGGAGGCTTGGTAGGTTTAAGAATAGTTTTTGCTGTACTTT
CTATAGTGAATAGAGTTAGGCAGGGATATTCACCATTATCGTTTCAGACCCACCTCCCAACCCCGAGGGG
ACCCGACAGGCCCGAAGGAATAGAAGAAGAAGGTGGAGAGAGAGACAGAGACAGATCCATTCGATTAGTG
AACGGATCTACAAATGGCAGTATTCATCCACAATTTTAAAAGAAAAGGGGGGATTGGGGGGTACAGTGCA
GGGGAAAGAATAGTAGACATAATAGCAACAGACATACAAACTAAAGAATTACAAAAACAAATTACAAAAA
TTCAAAATTTTCGGGTTTATTACAGGGACAGCAGAAATTCACTTTGAATTAATTCAAGCTTCGTGAGGCT
CCGGTGCCCGTCAGTGGGCAGAGCGCACATCGCCCACAGTCCCCGAGAAGTTGGGGGGAGGGGTCGGCAA
TTGAACCGGTGCCTAGAGAAGGTGGCGCGGGGTAAACTGGGAAAGTGATGTCGTGTACTGGCTCCGCCTT
TTTCCCGAGGGTGGGGGAGAACCGTATATAAGTGCAGTAGTCGCCGTGAACGTTCTTTTTCGCAACGGGT
TTGCCGCCAGAACACAGGTAAGTGCCGTGTGTGGTTCCCGCGGGCCTGGCCTCTTTACGGGTTATGGCCC
TTGCGTGCCTTGAATTACTTCCACCTGGCTCCAGTACGTGATTCTTGATCCCGAGCTGGAGCCAGGGGCG
GGCCTTGCGCTTTAGGAGCCCCTTCGCCTCGTGCTTGAGTTGAGGCCTGGCCTGGGCGCTGGGGCCGCCG
CGTGCGAATCTGGTGGCACCTTCGCGCCTGTCTCGCTGCTTTCGATAAGTCTCTAGCCATTTAAAATTTT
TGATGACCTGCTGCGACGCTTTTTTTCTGGCAAGATAGTCTTGTAAATGCGGGCCAGGATCTGCACACTG
GTATTTCGGTTTTTGGGGCCGCGGGCGGCGACGGGGCCCGTGCGTCCCAGCGCACATGTTCGGCGAGGCG
GGGCCTGCGAGCGCGGCCACCGAGAATCGGACGGGGGTAGTCTCAAGCTGGCCGGCCTGCTCTGGTGCCT
GGCCTCGCGCCGCCGTGTATCGCCCCGCCCTGGGCGGCAAGGCTGGCCCGGTCGGCACCAGTTGCGTGAG
CGGAAAGATGGCCGCTTCCCGGCCCTGCTCCAGGGGGCTCAAAATGGAGGACGCGGCGCTCGGGAGAGCG
GGCGGGTGAGTCACCCACACAAAGGAAAGGGGCCTTTCCGTCCTCAGCCGTCGCTTCATGTGACTCCACG
GAGTACCGGGCGCCGTCCAGGCACCTCGATTAGTTCTGGAGCTTTTGGAGTACGTCGTCTTTAGGTTGGG
GGGAGGGGTTTTATGCGATGGAGTTTCCCCACACTGAGTGGGTGGAGACTGAAGTTAGGCCAGCTTGGCA
CTTGATGTAATTCTCCTTGGAATTTGCCCTTTTTGAGTTTGGATCTTGGTTCATTCTCAAGCCTCAGACA
GTGGTTCAAAGTTTTTTTCTTCCATTTCAGGTGTCGTGAACACGCTACCGGTCTCGACGAATTCGCCACC
ATGTCGGTACCGCTGACTACCTCAGCATTCGGCCACGCGTTTCTGGCTAACTCTGAACGTGAGCAGATCC
ACCTGGCGGGCTCCATTCAGCCGCACGGTATCCTGCTGGCTGTTAAAGAGCCTGACAACGTGGTGATCCA
GGCTTCTATTAACGCTGCGGAGTTCCTGAACACCAACTTTGTTGTTGGCCGTCCGCTGCGTGACCTGGGC
GGCGATCTGCCTTTGCAGATCCTGCCGCACCTGAACGGCCCGCTGCACCTGGCTCCGATGACCCTGCGTT
GTACTGTGGGTTCTCCGCCGCGTCGTGTGGACTGTACCATTCATCGACCGTCTAACGGCGGCCTGATCGT
AGAACTGGAACCAGCAACCAAGGCCACTAACATTGCGCCGGCTCTGGTCGGTGCGCTTCATCGTATCACT
TCTTCATCCTCCCTGATGGGCCTGTGTGACGAAACCGCGACTATTTTCCGTGAGATTACTGGTTTCGACC
GTGTGATGGTAATGCGTCTCGGCGCGCTTGACGATCTGACTGAAGAGCAGATCGCAGAGATTAAAGAGGC
TTTCTCCCTATTTGACAAGGACGGGGACGGGACGATAACAACCAAGGAGCTGGGGACGGTGTTCCGGTCT
CTGGGGCAGAACCCCACAGAAGCAGAGCTGCAGGACATGATCAATGAAGTAGATGCCGATGGCGACGGCA
TATTCGACTTCCCTGAGTTCCTGACGATGATGGCAAGGAAAATGAATGACACAGACAGTGAAGAGGAAAT
TAGAGGAGCGTTCCGCGTGTTTGATAAGGACGGCAATGGCTACATCGGCGCAGCAGAGCTTCGCCACGTG
ATGACAGACCTTGGTGAGAAGTTAACTGATGAGGAGGTTGATGAAATGATCAGGGTAGCAGACAACGATG
GGGATGGTCAGGTAAACTACGAAGAGTTTGTACAAATGATGACAGCGAAGGGTGGCGGAGGTTCTGTAGA
TTCATCACGTCGTAAGTGGAATAAGGCAGGTCACGCAGTCAGAGCTATAGGTCGGCTGAGCTCGCGTAGG
CATGATTTGCTGTCCGAATGTCGTCGTGCGGACCTGGAAGCGTTCCTAGGTAACCGCTACCCGGCGTCTA
CTATTCCGCAGATCGCTCGTCGCCTGTACGAACTCAACCGTGTTCGCCTGCTGGTAGATGTGAACTATAC
TCCGGTTCCGCTAGAGCCGCGCATCAGCCCGCTGAACGGTCGTGATCTGGATATGTCCCTGTCTTGCCTG
CGATCGATGTCCCCGTGCCACCAGAAATACATGCAGGACATGGGCGTTGGCGCAACCCTGGTTTGCTCTC
TGATGGTGTCTGGTCGTCTGTGGGGTCTGATCGTTTGCCACCACTACGAACCGCGCTACGTTCCGTCCCA
CATTCGCGCTGCTGGCGAAGCGCTGGCGGAAGCATGTGCGAACCGCATCGCGACGCTGGAGAGCTTTGCA
CAGTCTCAGTCCAAACTCGAGGGAAGCGGAGCGACGAATTTTAGTCTACTGAAACAAGCGGGAGACGTGG
AGGAAAACCCTGGACCTGGCGGCCGCATGGTGAGCAAGGGCGAGGAGCTGTTCACCGGGGTGGTGCCCAT
CCTGGTCGAGCTGGACGGCGACGTAAACGGCCACAAGTTCAGCGTGTCCGGCGAGGGCGAGGGCGATGCC
ACCTACGGCAAGCTGACCCTGAAGTTCATCTGCACCACCGGCAAGCTGCCCGTGCCCTGGCCCACCCTCG
TGACCACCCTGACCTACGGCGTGCAGTGCTTCAGCCGCTACCCCGACCACATGAAGCAGCACGACTTCTT
CAAGTCCGCCATGCCCGAAGGCTACGTCCAGGAGCGCACCATCTTCTTCAAGGACGACGGCAACTACAAG
ACCCGCGCCGAGGTGAAGTTCGAGGGCGACACCCTGGTGAACCGCATCGAGCTGAAGGGCATCGACTTCA
AGGAGGACGGCAACATCCTGGGGCACAAGCTGGAGTACAACTACAACAGCCACAACGTCTATATCATGGC
CGACAAGCAGAAGAACGGCATCAAGGTGAACTTCAAGATCCGCCACAACATCGAGGACGGCAGCGTGCAG
CTCGCCGACCACTACCAGCAGAACACCCCCATCGGCGACGGCCCCGTGCTGCTGCCCGACAACCACTACC
TGAGCACCCAGTCCGCCCTGAGCAAAGACCCCAACGAGAAGCGCGATCACATGGTCCTGCTGGAGTTCGT
GACCGCCGCCTCTAGCAACGGTTTCCCTCTAGCGGGATCAATTCCGCCCCCCCCCCCTAACGTTACTGGC
CGAAGCCGCTTGGAATAAGGCCGGTGTGCGTTTGTCTATATGTTATTTTCCACCATATTGCCGTCTTTTG
GCAATGTGAGGGCCCGGAAACCTGGCCCTGTCTTCTTGACGAGCATTCCTAGGGGTCTTTCCCCTCTCGC
CAAAGGAATGCAAGGTCTGTTGAATGTCGTGAAGGAAGCAGTTCCTCTGGAAGCTTCTTGAAGACAAACA
ACGTCTGTAGCGACCCTTTGCAGGCAGCGGAACCCCCCACCTGGCGACAGGTGCCTCTGCGGCCAAAAGC
CACGTGTATAAGATACACCTGCAAAGGCGGCACAACCCCAGTGCCACGTTGTGAGTTGGATAGTTGTGGA
AAGAGTCAAATGGCTCTCCTCAAGCGTATTCAACAAGGGGCTGAAGGATGCCCAGAAGGTACCCCATTGT
ATGGGATCTGATCTGGGGCCTCGGTGCACATGCTTTACATGTGTTTAGTCGAGGTTAAAAAACGTCTAGG
CCCCCCGAACCACGGGGACGTGGTTTTCCTTTGAAAAACACGATAATACCATGGCCAAGTTGACCAGTGC
CGTTCCGGTGCTCACCGCGCGCGACGTCGCCGGAGCGGTCGAGTTCTGGACCGACCGGCTCGGGTTCTCC
CGGGACTTCGTGGAGGACGACTTCGCCGGTGTGGTCCGGGACGACGTGACCCTGTTCATCAGCGCGGTCC
AGGACCAGGTGGTGCCGGACAACACCCTGGCCTGGGTGTGGGTGCGCGGCCTGGACGAGCTGTACGCCGA
GTGGTCGGAGGTCGTGTCCACGAACTTCCGGGACGCCTCCGGGCCGGCCATGACCGAGATCGGCGAGCAG
CCGTGGGGGCGGGAGTTCGCCCTGCGCGACCCGGCCGGCAACTGCGTGCACTTCGTGGCCGAGGAGCAGG
ACTGAACTAGAGTTAACATCGAGGGATCAAGCTTATCGATAATCAACCTCTGGATTACAAAATTTGTGAA
AGATTGACTGGTATTCTTAACTATGTTGCTCCTTTTACGCTATGTGGATACGCTGCTTTAATGCCTTTGT
ATCATGCTATTGCTTCCCGTATGGCTTTCATTTTCTCCTCCTTGTATAAATCCTGGTTGCTGTCTCTTTA
TGAGGAGTTGTGGCCCGTTGTCAGGCAACGTGGCGTGGTGTGCACTGTGTTTGCTGACGCAACCCCCACT
GGTTGGGGCATTGCCACCACCTGTCAGCTCCTTTCCGGGACTTTCGCTTTCCCCCTCCCTATTGCCACGG
CGGAACTCATCGCCGCCTGCCTTGCCCGCTGCTGGACAGGGGCTCGGCTGTTGGGCACTGACAATTCCGT
GGTGTTGTCGGGGAAGCTGACGTCCTTTCCATGGCTGCTCGCCTGTGTTGCCACCTGGATTCTGCGCGGG
ACGTCCTTCTGCTACGTCCCTTCGGCCCTCAATCCAGCGGACCTTCCTTCCCGCGGCCTGCTGCCGGCTC
TGCGGCCTCTTCCGCGTCTTCGCCTTCGCCCTCAGACGAGTCGGATCTCCCTTTGGGCCGCCTCCCCGCA
TCGATACCGTCGAGACCTGGAAAAACATGGAGCAATCACAAGTAGCAACACAGCAGCTACCAATGCTGCT
TGTGCCTGGCTAGAAGCACAAGAGGAGGAGGAGGTGGGTTTTCCAGTCACACCTCAGGTACCTTTAAGAC
CAATGACTTACAAGGCAGCTGTAGATCTTAGCCACTTTTTAAAAGAAAAGGGGGGACTGGAAGGGCTAAT
TCACTCCCAACGAAGACAAGATATCCTTGATCTGTGGATCTACCACACACAAGGCTACTTCCCTGATTGG
CAGAACTACACACCAGGGCCAGGGATCAGATATCCACTGACCTTTGGATGGTGCTACAAGCTAGTACCAG
TTGAGCAAGAGAAGGTAGAAGAAGCCAATGAAGGAGAGAACACCCGCTTGTTACACCCTGTGAGCCTGCA
TGGGATGGATGACCCGGAGAGAGAAGTATTAGAGTGGAGGTTTGACAGCCGCCTAGCATTTCATCACATG
GCCCGAGAGCTGCATCCGGACTGTACTGGGTCTCTCTGGTTAGACCAGATCTGAGCCTGGGAGCTCTCTG
GCTAACTAGGGAACCCACTGCTTAAGCCTCAATAAAGCTTGCCTTGAGTGCTTCAAGTAGTGTGTGCCCG
TCTGTTGTGTGACTCTGGTAACTAGAGATCCCTCAGACCCTTTTAGTCAGTGTGGAAAATCTCTAGCAGG
GCCCGTTTAAACCCGCTGATCAGCCTCGACTGTGCCTTCTAGTTGCCAGCCATCTGTTGTTTGCCCCTCC
CCCGTGCCTTCCTTGACCCTGGAAGGTGCCACTCCCACTGTCCTTTCCTAATAAAATGAGGAAATTGCAT
CGCATTGTCTGAGTAGGTGTCATTCTATTCTGGGGGGTGGGGTGGGGCAGGACAGCAAGGGGGAGGATTG
GGAAGACAATAGCAGGCATGCTGGGGATGCGGTGGGCTCTATGGCTTCTGAGGCGGAAAGAACCAGCTGG
GGCTCTAGGGGGTATCCCC
[124 nt withheld, positions 8630-8753]
C
[32 nt withheld, positions 8755-8786]
CA
[57 nt withheld, positions 8789-8845]
A
[49 nt withheld, positions 8847-8895]
CCTTTGACGTTGGAGTCCACGTTCTTT
[37 nt withheld, positions 8923-8959]
ACCCTATCTCGGTCTATTCTTTTGATTTATAAGGGATTTTGGGGATTTCGGCCTATTGGTTAAAAAATGA
GCTGATTTAACAAAAATTTAACGCGAATTAATTCTGTGGAATGTGTGTCAGTTAGGGTGTGGAAAGTCCC
CAGGCTCCCCAGGCAGGCAGAAGTATGCAAAGCATGCATCTCAATTAGTCAGCAACCAGGTGTGGAAAGT
CCCCAGGCTCCCCAGCAGGCAGAAGTATGCAAAGCATGCATCTCAATTAGTCAGCAACCATAGTCCCGCC
CCTAACTCCGCCCATCCCGCCCCTAACTCCGCCCAGTTCCGCCCATTCTCCGCCCCATGGCTGACTAATT
TTTTTTATTTATGCAGAGGCCGAGGCCGCCTCTGCCTCTGAGCTATTCCAGAAGTAGTGAGGAGGCTTTT
TTGGAGGCCTAGGCTTTTGCAAAAAGCTCCCGGGAGCTTGTATATCCATTTTCGGATCTGATCAGCACGT
GTTGACAATTAATCATCGGCATAGTATATCGGCATAGTATAATACGACAAGGTGAGGAACTAAACCATGG
CCAAGTTGACCAGTGCCGTTCCGGTGCTCACCGCGCGCGACGTCGCCGGAGCGGTCGAGTTCTGGACCGA
CCGGCTCGGGTTCTCCCGGGACTTCGTGGAGGACGACTTCGCCGGTGTGGTCCGGGACGACGTGACCCTG
TTCATCAGCGCGGTCCAGGACCAGGTGGTGCCGGACAACACCCTGGCCTGGGTGTGGGTGCGCGGCCTGG
ACGAGCTGTACGCCGAGTGGTCGGAGGTCGTGTCCACGAACTTCCGGGACGCCTCCGGGCCGGCCATGAC
CGAGATCGGCGAGCAGCCGTGGGGGCGGGAGTTCGCCCTGCGCGACCCGGCCGGCAACTGCGTGCACTTC
GTGGCCGAGGAGCAGGACTGACACGTGCTACGAGATTTCGATTCCACCGCCGCCTTCTATGAAAGGTTGG
GCTTCGGAATCGTTTTCCGGGACGCCGGCTGGATGATCCTCCAGCGCGGGGATCTCATGCTGGAGTTCTT
CGCCCACCCCAACTTGTTTATTGCAGCTTATAATGGTTACAAATAAAGCAATAGCATCACAAATTTCACA
AATAAAGCATTTTTTTCACTGCATTCTAGTTGTGGTTTGTCCAAACTCATCAATGTATCTTATCATGTCT
GTATACCGTCGACCTCTAGCTAGAGCTTGGCGTAATCATGGTCATAGCTGTTTCCTGTGTGAAATTGTTA
TCCGCTCACAATTCCACACAACATACGAGCCGGAAGCATAAAGTGTAAAGCCTGGGGTGCCTAATGAGTG
AGCTAACTCACATTAATTGCGTTGCGCTCACTGCCCGCTTTCCAGTCGGGAAACCTGTCGTGCCAGCTGC
ATTAATGAATCGGCCAACGCGCGGGGAGAGGCGGTTTGCGTATTGGGCGCTCTTCCGCTTCCTCGCTCAC
TGACTCGCTGCGCTCGGTCGTTCGGCTGCGGCGAGCGGTATCAGCTCACTCAAAGGCGGTAATACGGTTA
TCCACAGAATCAGGGGATAACGCAGGAAAGAACATGTGAGCAAAAGGCCAGCAAAAGGCCAGGAACCGTA
AAAAGGCCGCGTTGCTGGCGTTTTTCCATAGGCTCCGCCCCCCTGACGAGCATCACAAAAATCGACGCTC
AAGTCAGAGGTGGCGAAACCCGACAGGACTATAAAGATACCAGGCGTTTCCCCCTGGAAGCTCCCTCGTG
CGCTCTCCTGTTCCGACCCTGCCGCTTACCGGATACCTGTCCGCCTTTCTCCCTTCGGGAAGCGTGGCGC
TTTCTCAATGCTCACGCTGTAGGTATCTCAGTTCGGTGTAGGTCGTTCGCTCCAAGCTGGGCTGTGTGCA
CGAACCCCCCGTTCAGCCCGACCGCTGCGCCTTATCCGGTAACTATCGTCTTGAGTCCAACCCGGTAAGA
CACGACTTATCGCCACTGGCAGCAGCCACTGGTAACAGGATTAGCAGAGCGAGGTATGTAGGCGGTGCTA
CAGAGTTCTTGAAGTGGTGGCCTAACTACGGCTACACTAGAAGGACAGTATTTGGTATCTGCGCTCTGCT
GAAGCCAGTTACCTTCGGAAAAAGAGTTGGTAGCTCTTGATCCGGCAAACAAACCACCGCTGGTAGCGGT
GGTTTTTTTGTTTGCAAGCAGCAGATTACGCGCAGAAAAAAAGGATCTCAAGAAGATCCTTTGATCTTTT
CTACGGGGTCTGACGCTCAGTGGAACGAAAACTCACGTTAAGGGATTTTGGTCATGAGATTATCAAAAAG
GATCTTCACCTAGATCCTTTTAAATTAAAAATGAAGTTTTAAATCAATCTAAAGTATATATGAGTAAACT
TGGTCTGACAGTTACCAATGCTTAATCAGTGAGGCACCTATCTCAGCGATCTGTCTATTTCGTTCATCCA
TAGTTGCCTGACTCCCCGTCGTGTAGATAACTACGATACGGGAGGGCTTACCATCTGGCCCCAGTGCTGC
AATGATACCGCGAGACCCACGCTCACCGGCTCCAGATTTATCAGCAATAAACCAGCCAGCCGGAAGGGCC
GAGCGCAGAAGTGGTCCTGCAACTTTATCCGCCTCCATCCAGTCTATTAATTGTTGCCGGGAAGCTAGAG
TAAGTAGTTCGCCAGTTAATAGTTTGCGCAACGTTGTTGCCATTGCTACAGGCATCGTGGTGTCACGCTC
GTCGTTTGGTATGGCTTCATTCAGCTCCGGTTCCCAACGATCAAGGCGAGTTACATGATCCCCCATGTTG
TGCAAAAAAGCGGTTAGCTCCTTCGGTCCTCCGATCGTTGTCAGAAGTAAGTTGGCCGCAGTGTTATCAC
TCATGGTTATGGCAGCACTGCATAATTCTCTTACTGTCATGCCATCCGTAAGATGCTTTTCTGTGACTGG
TGAGTACTCAACCAAGTCATTCTGAGAATAGTGTATGCGGCGACCGAGTTGCTCTTGCCCGGCGTCAATA
CGGGATAATACCGCGCCACATAGCAGAACTTTAAAAGTGCTCATCATTGGAAAACGTTCTTCGGGGCGAA
AACTCTCAAGGATCTTACCGCTGTTGAGATCCAGTTCGATGTAACCCACTCGTGCACCCAACTGATCTTC
AGCATCTTTTACTTTCACCAGCGTTTCTGGGTGAGCAAAAACAGGAAGGCAAAATGCCGCAAAAAAGGGA
ATAAGGGCGACACGGAAATGTTGAATACTCATACTCTTCCTTTTTCAATATTATTGAAGCATTTATCAGG
GTTATTGTCTCATGAGCGGATACATATTTGAATGTATTTAGAAAAATAAACAAATAGGGGTTCCGCGCAC
ATTTCCCCGAAAAGTGCCACCTGACGTC
Features (pLannotate 1.2.2; 35 found; start..end, strand, type, name):
     36..80      -  misc_feature   bom (fragment): basis of mobility region from pBR322
    235..614     +  enhancer       CMV enhancer: human cytomegalovirus immediate early enhancer
    615..814     +  promoter       CMV promoter: human cytomegalovirus (CMV) immediate early promoter
    832..1012    +  LTR            5' LTR (truncated): truncated 5' long terminal repeat (LTR) from HIV-1
   1056..1181    +  misc_feature   HIV-1 Ψ: packaging signal of human immunodeficiency virus type 1
   1165..1503    +  CDS            HIV-1 gag (fragment): gag protein from human immunodeficiency virus 1; gag
   1627..1963    +  ncRNA          RRE: Accession: RF00036 - HIV Rev response element
   2288..2388    +  CDS            Rev (fragment): human immunodeficiency virus 1 (HIV-1) Rev protein; rev; enhances nuclear export of unspliced and incompletely spliced viral mRNAs
   2414..2531    +  misc_feature   cPPT/CTS: central polypurine tract and central termination sequence of HIV-1
   2587..3749    +  promoter       EF-1α promoter: strong constitutive promoter for human elongation factor EF-1α
   3781..4281    +  CDS            mIFP (fragment): naturally monomeric infrared fluorescent protein derived from a truncated bacteriophytochrome (Yu et al., 2015)
   4300..4650    +  CDS            CALMA_ARBPU (fragment): Experimental evidence at protein level: Swiss-Prot protein existence level 1. Calmodulin mediates the control of a large number of enzymes, ion channels and other proteins by Ca(2+). Among the enzymes to be stimulated by the calmodulin-Ca(2+) complex are a number of protein kinases and phosphatases. From Arbacia punctulata (Punctuate sea urchin).
   4768..4823    +  CDS            calmodulin-binding peptide (fragment): calmodulin-binding peptide from avian smooth muscle myosin light chain kinase
   4840..5265    +  CDS            mIFP (fragment): naturally monomeric infrared fluorescent protein derived from a truncated bacteriophytochrome (Yu et al., 2015)
   5353..6030    +  CDS            (3-F)Tyr-EGFP: (3-F)Tyr-EGFP is a basic (constitutively fluorescent) green fluorescent protein published in 2004, derived from Aequorea victoria.
   6068..6637    +  misc_feature   IRES2: internal ribosome entry site (IRES) of the encephalomyocarditis virus (EMCV)
   6631..7005    +  CDS            BleoR: antibiotic-binding protein; Sh ble from Streptoalloteichus hindustanus; confers resistance to bleomycin, phleomycin, and Zeocin™
   7041..7629    +  misc_feature   WPRE: woodchuck hepatitis virus posttranscriptional regulatory element
   7554..8141    +  CDS            nef: NEF_HV112 - Experimental evidence at protein level: Swiss-Prot protein existence level 1. Extracellular Nef protein targets CD4(+) T-lymphocytes for apoptosis by interacting with CXCR4 surface receptors. From Human immunodeficiency virus type 1 group M subtype B (isolate PCV12) (HIV-1).
   8148..8328    +  LTR            5' LTR (truncated): truncated 5' long terminal repeat (LTR) from HIV-1
   8360..8584    +  polyA_signal   bGH poly(A) signal: bovine growth hormone polyadenylation signal
   8588..8609    +  promoter       SV40 promoter (fragment): SV40 enhancer and early promoter
   8630..9058    +  rep_origin     f1 ori (sequence partly withheld): f1 bacteriophage origin of replication; arrow indicates direction of (+) strand synthesis
   9072..9402    +  promoter       SV40 promoter: SV40 enhancer and early promoter
   9450..9497    +  promoter       EM7 promoter: synthetic bacterial promoter&nbsp
   9516..9890    +  CDS            BleoR: antibiotic-binding protein; Sh ble from Streptoalloteichus hindustanus; confers resistance to bleomycin, phleomycin, and Zeocin™
   9900..10025   +  CDS            ble (fragment): BLE_KLEPN - Experimental evidence at protein level: Swiss-Prot protein existence level 1. Binding protein with a strong affinity to the bleomycin family of antibiotics. Binds to CL990; an antimitotic-antibiotic compound. From Klebsiella pneumoniae.
  10020..10141   +  polyA_signal   SV40 poly(A) signal: SV40 polyadenylation signal
  10212..10234   -  protein_bind   lac operator (fragment): The lac repressor binds to the lac operator to inhibit transcription in E. coli. This inhibition can be relieved by adding lactose or isopropyl-β-D-thiogalactopyranoside (IPTG). lac repressor encoded by lacI
  10238..10268   -  promoter       lac promoter: promoter for the E. coli lac operon
  10283..10304   -  protein_bind   CAP binding site: CAP binding activates transcription in the presence of cAMP. E. coli catabolite activator protein
  10317..10409   -  CDS            lacI (fragment): lac repressor; lacI; The lac repressor binds to the lac operator to inhibit transcription in E. coli. This inhibition can be relieved by adding lactose or isopropyl-β-D-thiogalactopyranoside (IPTG).
  10592..11180   -  rep_origin     ori: high-copy-number ColE1/pMB1/pBR322/pUC origin of replication
  11351..12211   -  CDS            AmpR: β-lactamase; bla; confers resistance to ampicillin, carbenicillin, and related antibiotics
  12212..12316   -  promoter       AmpR promoter: bla
