>Addgene plasmid #197367 | pCSIIbleo-6507-P2A-EGFP | addgene full sequence | sequence record 389851 | Addgene NGS Result
GACGGATCGGGAGATCTCCCGATCCCCTATGGTGCACTCTCAGTACAATCTGCTCTGATGCCGCATAGTT
AAGCCAGTATCTGCTCCCTGCTTGTGTGTTGGAGGTCGCTGAGTAGTGCGCGAGCAAAATTTAAGCTACA
ACAAGGCAAGGCTTGACCGACAATTGCATGAAGAATCTGCTTAGGGTTAGGCGTTTTGCGCTGCTTCGCG
ATGTACGGGCCAGATATACGCGTTGACATTGATTATTGACTAGTTATTAATAGTAATCAATTACGGGGTC
ATTAGTTCATAGCCCATATATGGAGTTCCGCGTTACATAACTTACGGTAAATGGCCCGCCTGGCTGACCG
CCCAACGACCCCCGCCCATTGACGTCAATAATGACGTATGTTCCCATAGTAACGCCAATAGGGACTTTCC
ATTGACGTCAATGGGTGGAGTATTTACGGTAAACTGCCCACTTGGCAGTACATCAAGTGTATCATATGCC
AAGTACGCCCCCTATTGACGTCAATGACGGTAAATGGCCCGCCTGGCATTATGCCCAGTACATGACCTTA
TGGGACTTTCCTACTTGGCAGTACATCTACGTATTAGTCATCGCTATTACCATGGTGATGCGGTTTTGGC
AGTACATCAATGGGCGTGGATAGCGGTTTGACTCACGGGGATTTCCAAGTCTCCACCCCATTGACGTCAA
TGGGAGTTTGTTTTGGCACCAAAATCAACGGGACTTTCCAAAATGTCGTAACAACTCCGCCCCATTGACG
CAAATGGGCGGTAGGCGTGTACGGTGGGAGGTCTATATAAGCAGCGCGTTTTGCCTGTACTGGGTCTCTC
TGGTTAGACCAGATCTGAGCCTGGGAGCTCTCTGGCTAACTAGGGAACCCACTGCTTAAGCCTCAATAAA
GCTTGCCTTGAGTGCTTCAAGTAGTGTGTGCCCGTCTGTTGTGTGACTCTGGTAACTAGAGATCCCTCAG
ACCCTTTTAGTCAGTGTGGAAAATCTCTAGCAGTGGCGCCCGAACAGGGACTTGAAAGCGAAAGGGAAAC
CAGAGGAGCTCTCTCGACGCAGGACTCGGCTTGCTGAAGCGCGCACGGCAAGAGGCGAGGGGCGGCGACT
GGTGAGTACGCCAAAAATTTTGACTAGCGGAGGCTAGAAGGAGAGAGATGGGTGCGAGAGCGTCAGTATT
AAGCGGGGGAGAATTAGATCGCGATGGGAAAAAATTCGGTTAAGGCCAGGGGGAAAGAAAAAATATAAAT
TAAAACATATAGTATGGGCAAGCAGGGAGCTAGAACGATTCGCAGTTAATCCTGGCCTGTTAGAAACATC
AGAAGGCTGTAGACAAATACTGGGACAGCTACAACCATCCCTTCAGACAGGATCAGAAGAACTTAGATCA
TTATATAATACAGTAGCAACCCTCTATTGTGTGCATCAAAGGATAGAGATAAAAGACACCAAGGAAGCTT
TAGACAAGATAGAGGAAGAGCAAAACAAAAGTAAGACCACCGCACAGCAAGGGCCGCTGATCTTCAGACC
TGGAGGAGGAGATATGAGGGACAATTGGAGAAGTGAATTATATAAATATAAAGTAGTAAAAATTGAACCA
TTAGGAGTAGCACCCACCAAGGCAAAGAGAAGAGTGGTGCAGAGAGAAAAAAGAGCAGTGGGAATAGGAG
CTTTGTTCCTTGGGTTCTTGGGAGCAGCAGGAAGCACTATGGGCGCAGCGTCAATGACGCTGACGGTACA
GGCCAGACAATTATTGTCTGGTATAGTGCAGCAGCAGAACAATTTGCTGAGGGCTATTGAGGCGCAACAG
CATCTGTTGCAACTCACAGTCTGGGGCATCAAGCAGCTCCAGGCAAGAATCCTGGCTGTGGAAAGATACC
TAAAGGATCAACAGCTCCTGGGGATTTGGGGTTGCTCTGGAAAACTCATTTGCACCACTGCTGTGCCTTG
GAATGCTAGTTGGAGTAATAAATCTCTGGAACAGATTTGGAATCACACGACCTGGATGGAGTGGGACAGA
GAAATTAACAATTACACAAGCTTAATACACTCCTTAATTGAAGAATCGCAAAACCAGCAAGAAAAGAATG
AACAAGAATTATTGGAATTAGATAAATGGGCAAGTTTGTGGAATTGGTTTAACATAACAAATTGGCTGTG
GTATATAAAATTATTCATAATGATAGTAGGAGGCTTGGTAGGTTTAAGAATAGTTTTTGCTGTACTTTCT
ATAGTGAATAGAGTTAGGCAGGGATATTCACCATTATCGTTTCAGACCCACCTCCCAACCCCGAGGGGAC
CCGACAGGCCCGAAGGAATAGAAGAAGAAGGTGGAGAGAGAGACAGAGACAGATCCATTCGATTAGTGAA
CGGATCTACAAATGGCAGTATTCATCCACAATTTTAAAAGAAAAGGGGGGATTGGGGGGTACAGTGCAGG
GGAAAGAATAGTAGACATAATAGCAACAGACATACAAACTAAAGAATTACAAAAACAAATTACAAAAATT
CAAAATTTTCGGGTTTATTACAGGGACAGCAGAAATTCACTTTGAATTAATTCAAGCTTCGTGAGGCTCC
GGTGCCCGTCAGTGGGCAGAGCGCACATCGCCCACAGTCCCCGAGAAGTTGGGGGGAGGGGTCGGCAATT
GAACCGGTGCCTAGAGAAGGTGGCGCGGGGTAAACTGGGAAAGTGATGTCGTGTACTGGCTCCGCCTTTT
TCCCGAGGGTGGGGGAGAACCGTATATAAGTGCAGTAGTCGCCGTGAACGTTCTTTTTCGCAACGGGTTT
GCCGCCAGAACACAGGTAAGTGCCGTGTGTGGTTCCCGCGGGCCTGGCCTCTTTACGGGTTATGGCCCTT
GCGTGCCTTGAATTACTTCCACCTGGCTCCAGTACGTGATTCTTGATCCCGAGCTGGAGCCAGGGGCGGG
CCTTGCGCTTTAGGAGCCCCTTCGCCTCGTGCTTGAGTTGAGGCCTGGCCTGGGCGCTGGGGCCGCCGCG
TGCGAATCTGGTGGCACCTTCGCGCCTGTCTCGCTGCTTTCGATAAGTCTCTAGCCATTTAAAATTTTTG
ATGACCTGCTGCGACGCTTTTTTTCTGGCAAGATAGTCTTGTAAATGCGGGCCAGGATCTGCACACTGGT
ATTTCGGTTTTTGGGGCCGCGGGCGGCGACGGGGCCCGTGCGTCCCAGCGCACATGTTCGGCGAGGCGGG
GCCTGCGAGCGCGGCCACCGAGAATCGGACGGGGGTAGTCTCAAGCTGGCCGGCCTGCTCTGGTGCCTGG
CCTCGCGCCGCCGTGTATCGCCCCGCCCTGGGCGGCAAGGCTGGCCCGGTCGGCACCAGTTGCGTGAGCG
GAAAGATGGCCGCTTCCCGGCCCTGCTCCAGGGGGCTCAAAATGGAGGACGCGGCGCTCGGGAGAGCGGG
CGGGTGAGTCACCCACACAAAGGAAAGGGGCCTTTCCGTCCTCAGCCGTCGCTTCATGTGACTCCACGGA
GTACCGGGCGCCGTCCAGGCACCTCGATTAGTTCTGGAGCTTTTGGAGTACGTCGTCTTTAGGTTGGGGG
GAGGGGTTTTATGCGATGGAGTTTCCCCACACTGAGTGGGTGGAGACTGAAGTTAGGCCAGCTTGGCACT
TGATGTAATTCTCCTTGGAATTTGCCCTTTTTGAGTTTGGATCTTGGTTCATTCTCAAGCCTCAGACAGT
GGTTCAAAGTTTTTTTCTTCCATTTCAGGTGTCGTGAACACGCTACCGGTCTCGACGAATTCGCCACCAT
GTCGGTACCGCTGACTACCTCAGCATTCGGCCACGCGTTTCTGGCTAACTGTGAACGTGAGCAGATCCAC
CTGGCGGGCTCCATTCAGCCGCACGGTATCCTGCTGGCTGTTAAAGAGCCTGACAACGTGGTGATCCAGG
CTTCTATTAACGCTGCGGAGTTCCTGAACACCAACTTTGTTGTTGGCCGTCCGCTGCGTGACCTGGGCGG
CGATCTGCCTTTGCAGATCCTGCCGCACCTGAACGGCCCGCTGCACCTGGCTCCGATGACCCTGCGTTGT
ACTGTGGGTTCTCCGCCGCGTCGTGTGGACTGTACCATTCATCGACCGTCTAACGGCGGCCTGATCGTAG
AACTGGAACCAGCAACCAAGGCCACTAACATTGCGCCGGCTCTGGTCGGTGCGCTTCATCGTATCACTTC
TTCATCCTCCCTGATGGGCCTGTGTGACGAAACCGCGACTATTTTCCGTGAGATTACTGGTTTCGACCGT
GTGATGGTAATGCGTCTCGGCGCGCTTGACGATCTGACTGAAGAGCAGATCGCAGAGATTAAAGAGGCTT
TCTCCCTATTTGACAAGGACGGGGACGGGACGATAACAACCAAGGAGCTGGGGACGGTGTTCCGGTCTCT
GGGGCAGAACCCCACAGAAGCAGAGCTGCAGGACATGATCAATGAAGTAGATGCCGATGGCGACGGCATA
TTCGACTTCCCTGAGTTCCTGACGATGATGGCAAGGAAAATGAATGACACAGACAGTGAAGAGGAAATTA
GAGGAGCGTTCCGCGTGTTTGATAAGGACGGCAATGGCTACATCGGCGCAGCAGAGCTTCGCCACGTGAT
GACAGACCTTGGTGAGAAGTTAACTGATGAGGAGGTTGATGAAATGATCAGGGTAGCAGACAACGATGGG
GATGGTCAGGTAAACTACGAAGAGTTTGTACAAATGATGACAGCGAAGGGTGGCGGAGGTTCTGTAGATT
CATCACGTCGTAAGTGGAATAAGGCAGGTCACGCAGTCAGAGCTATAGGTCGGCTGAGCTCGCGTAGGCA
TGATTTGCTGTCCGAATGTCGTCGTGCGGACCTGGAAGCGTTCCTAGGTAACCGCTACCCGGCGTCTACT
ATTCCGCAGATCGCTCGTCGCCTGTACGAACTCAACCGTGTTCGCCTGCTGGTAGATGTGAACTATACTC
CGGTTCCGCTAGAGCCGCGCATCAGCCCGCTGAACGGTCGTGATCTGGATATGTCCCTGTCTTGCCTGCG
ATCGATGTCCCCGTGCCACCAGAAATACATGCAGGACATGGGCGTTGGCGCAACCCTGGTTTGCTCTCTG
ATGGTGTCTGGTCGTCTGTGGGGTCTGATCGTTTGCCACCACTACGAACCGCGCTACGTTCCGTCCCACA
TTCGCGCTGCTGGCGAAGCGCTGGCGGAAGCATGTGCGAACCGCATCGCGACGCTGGAGAGCTTTGCACA
GTCTCAGTCCAAACTCGAGGGAAGCGGAGCGACGAATTTTAGTCTACTGAAACAAGCGGGAGACGTGGAG
GAAAACCCTGGACCTGGCGGCCGCATGGTGAGCAAGGGCGAGGAGCTGTTCACCGGGGTGGTGCCCATCC
TGGTCGAGCTGGACGGCGACGTAAACGGCCACAAGTTCAGCGTGTCCGGCGAGGGCGAGGGCGATGCCAC
CTACGGCAAGCTGACCCTGAAGTTCATCTGCACCACCGGCAAGCTGCCCGTGCCCTGGCCCACCCTCGTG
ACCACCCTGACCTACGGCGTGCAGTGCTTCAGCCGCTACCCCGACCACATGAAGCAGCACGACTTCTTCA
AGTCCGCCATGCCCGAAGGCTACGTCCAGGAGCGCACCATCTTCTTCAAGGACGACGGCAACTACAAGAC
CCGCGCCGAGGTGAAGTTCGAGGGCGACACCCTGGTGAACCGCATCGAGCTGAAGGGCATCGACTTCAAG
GAGGACGGCAACATCCTGGGGCACAAGCTGGAGTACAACTACAACAGCCACAACGTCTATATCATGGCCG
ACAAGCAGAAGAACGGCATCAAGGTGAACTTCAAGATCCGCCACAACATCGAGGACGGCAGCGTGCAGCT
CGCCGACCACTACCAGCAGAACACCCCCATCGGCGACGGCCCCGTGCTGCTGCCCGACAACCACTACCTG
AGCACCCAGTCCGCCCTGAGCAAAGACCCCAACGAGAAGCGCGATCACATGGTCCTGCTGGAGTTCGTGA
CCGCCGCCTCTAGCAACGGTTTCCCTCTAGCGGGATCAATTCCGCCCCCCCCCCCTAACGTTACTGGCCG
AAGCCGCTTGGAATAAGGCCGGTGTGCGTTTGTCTATATGTTATTTTCCACCATATTGCCGTCTTTTGGC
AATGTGAGGGCCCGGAAACCTGGCCCTGTCTTCTTGACGAGCATTCCTAGGGGTCTTTCCCCTCTCGCCA
AAGGAATGCAAGGTCTGTTGAATGTCGTGAAGGAAGCAGTTCCTCTGGAAGCTTCTTGAAGACAAACAAC
GTCTGTAGCGACCCTTTGCAGGCAGCGGAACCCCCCACCTGGCGACAGGTGCCTCTGCGGCCAAAAGCCA
CGTGTATAAGATACACCTGCAAAGGCGGCACAACCCCAGTGCCACGTTGTGAGTTGGATAGTTGTGGAAA
GAGTCAAATGGCTCTCCTCAAGCGTATTCAACAAGGGGCTGAAGGATGCCCAGAAGGTACCCCATTGTAT
GGGATCTGATCTGGGGCCTCGGTGCACATGCTTTACATGTGTTTAGTCGAGGTTAAAAAAACGTCTAGGC
CCCCCGAACCACGGGGACGTGGTTTTCCTTTGAAAAACACGATAATACCATGGCCAAGTTGACCAGTGCC
GTTCCGGTGCTCACCGCGCGCGACGTCGCCGGAGCGGTCGAGTTCTGGACCGACCGGCTCGGGTTCTCCC
GGGACTTCGTGGAGGACGACTTCGCCGGTGTGGTCCGGGACGACGTGACCCTGTTCATCAGCGCGGTCCA
GGACCAGGTGGTGCCGGACAACACCCTGGCCTGGGTGTGGGTGCGCGGCCTGGACGAGCTGTACGCCGAG
TGGTCGGAGGTCGTGTCCACGAACTTCCGGGACGCCTCCGGGCCGGCCATGACCGAGATCGGCGAGCAGC
CGTGGGGGCGGGAGTTCGCCCTGCGCGACCCGGCCGGCAACTGCGTGCACTTCGTGGCCGAGGAGCAGGA
CTGAACTAGAGTTAACATCGAGGGATCAAGCTTATCGATAATCAACCTCTGGATTACAAAATTTGTGAAA
GATTGACTGGTATTCTTAACTATGTTGCTCCTTTTACGCTATGTGGATACGCTGCTTTAATGCCTTTGTA
TCATGCTATTGCTTCCCGTATGGCTTTCATTTTCTCCTCCTTGTATAAATCCTGGTTGCTGTCTCTTTAT
GAGGAGTTGTGGCCCGTTGTCAGGCAACGTGGCGTGGTGTGCACTGTGTTTGCTGACGCAACCCCCACTG
GTTGGGGCATTGCCACCACCTGTCAGCTCCTTTCCGGGACTTTCGCTTTCCCCCTCCCTATTGCCACGGC
GGAACTCATCGCCGCCTGCCTTGCCCGCTGCTGGACAGGGGCTCGGCTGTTGGGCACTGACAATTCCGTG
GTGTTGTCGGGGAAGCTGACGTCCTTTCCATGGCTGCTCGCCTGTGTTGCCACCTGGATTCTGCGCGGGA
CGTCCTTCTGCTACGTCCCTTCGGCCCTCAATCCAGCGGACCTTCCTTCCCGCGGCCTGCTGCCGGCTCT
GCGGCCTCTTCCGCGTCTTCGCCTTCGCCCTCAGACGAGTCGGATCTCCCTTTGGGCCGCCTCCCCGCAT
CGATACCGTCGAGACCTAGAAAAACATGGAGCAATCACAAGTAGCAATACAGCAGCTACCAATGCTGATT
GTGCCTGGCTAGAAGCACAAGAGGAGGAGGAGGTGGGTTTTCCAGTCACACCTCAGGTACCTTTAAGACC
AATGACTTACAAGGCAGCTGTAGATCTTAGCCACTTTTTAAAAGAAAAGGGGGGACTGGAAGGGCTAATT
CACTCCCAACGAAGACAAGATATCCTTGATCTGTGGATCTACCACACACAAGGCTACTTCCCTGATTGGC
AGAACTACACACCAGGGCCAGGGATCAGATATCCACTGACCTTTGGATGGTGCTACAAGCTAGTACCAGT
TGAGCAAGAGAAGGTAGAAGAAGCCAATGAAGGAGAGAACACCCGCTTGTTACACCCTGTGAGCCTGCAT
GGGATGGATGACCCGGAGAGAGAAGTATTAGAGTGGAGGTTTGACAGCCGCCTAGCATTTCATCACATGG
CCCGAGAGCTGCATCCGGACTGTACTGGGTCTCTCTGGTTAGACCAGATCTGAGCCTGGGAGCTCTCTGG
CTAACTAGGGAACCCACTGCTTAAGCCTCAATAAAGCTTGCCTTGAGTGCTTCAAGTAGTGTGTGCCCGT
CTGTTGTGTGACTCTGGTAACTAGAGATCCCTCAGACCCTTTTAGTCAGTGTGGAAAATCTCTAGCAGGG
CCCGTTTAAACCCGCTGATCAGCCTCGACTGTGCCTTCTAGTTGCCAGCCATCTGTTGTTTGCCCCTCCC
CCGTGCCTTCCTTGACCCTGGAAGGTGCCACTCCCACTGTCCTTTCCTAATAAAATGAGGAAATTGCATC
GCATTGTCTGAGTAGGTGTCATTCTATTCTGGGGGGTGGGGTGGGGCAGGACAGCAAGGGGGAGGATTGG
GAAGACAATAGCAGGCATGCTGGGGATGCGGTGGGCTCTATGGCTTCTGAGGCGGAAAGAACCAGCTGGG
GCTCTAGGGGGTATCCCC
[124 nt withheld, positions 8629-8752]
C
[91 nt withheld, positions 8754-8844]
A
[49 nt withheld, positions 8846-8894]
CCTTTGACGTTGGAGTCCACGTTCTTT
[37 nt withheld, positions 8922-8958]
ACCCTATCTCGGTCTATTCTTTTGATTTATAAGGGATTTTGCCGATTTCGGCCTATTGGTTAAAAAATGA
GCTGATTTAACAAAAATTTAACGCGAATTAATTCTGTGGAATGTGTGTCAGTTAGGGTGTGGAAAGTCCC
CAGGCTCCCCAGCAGGCAGAAGTATGCAAAGCATGCATCTCAATTAGTCAGCAACCAGGTGTGGAAAGTC
CCCAGGCTCCCCAGCAGGCAGAAGTATGCAAAGCATGCATCTCAATTAGTCAGCAACCATAGTCCCGCCC
CTAACTCCGCCCATCCCGCCCCTAACTCCGCCCAGTTCCGCCCATTCTCCGCCCCATGGCTGACTAATTT
TTTTTATTTATGCAGAGGCCGAGGCCGCCTCTGCCTCTGAGCTATTCCAGAAGTAGTGAGGAGGCTTTTT
TGGAGGCCTAGGCTTTTGCAAAAAGCTCCCGGGAGCTTGTATATCCATTTTCGGATCTGATCAGCACGTG
TTGACAATTAATCATCGGCATAGTATATCGGCATAGTATAATACGACAAGGTGAGGAACTAAACCATGGC
CAAGTTGACCAGTGCCGTTCCGGTGCTCACCGCGCGCGACGTCGCCGGAGCGGTCGAGTTCTGGACCGAC
CGGCTCGGGTTCTCCCGGGACTTCGTGGAGGACGACTTCGCCGGTGTGGTCCGGGACGACGTGACCCTGT
TCATCAGCGCGGTCCAGGACCAGGTGGTGCCGGACAACACCCTGGCCTGGGTGTGGGTGCGCGGCCTGGA
CGAGCTGTACGCCGAGTGGTCGGAGGTCGTGTCCACGAACTTCCGGGACGCCTCCGGGCCGGCCATGACC
GAGATCGGCGAGCAGCCGTGGGGGCGGGAGTTCGCCCTGCGCGACCCGGCCGGCAACTGCGTGCACTTCG
TGGCCGAGGAGCAGGACTGACACGTGCTACGAGATTTCGATTCCACCGCCGCCTTCTATGAAAGGTTGGG
CTTCGGAATCGTTTTCCGGGACGCCGGCTGGATGATCCTCCAGCGCGGGGATCTCATGCTGGAGTTCTTC
GCCCACCCCAACTTGTTTATTGCAGCTTATAATGGTTACAAATAAAGCAATAGCATCACAAATTTCACAA
ATAAAGCATTTTTTTCACTGCATTCTAGTTGTGGTTTGTCCAAACTCATCAATGTATCTTATCATGTCTG
TATACCGTCGACCTCTAGCTAGAGCTTGGCGTAATCATGGTCATAGCTGTTTCCTGTGTGAAATTGTTAT
CCGCTCACAATTCCACACAACATACGAGCCGGAAGCATAAAGTGTAAAGCCTGGGGTGCCTAATGAGTGA
GCTAACTCACATTAATTGCGTTGCGCTCACTGCCCGCTTTCCAGTCGGGAAACCTGTCGTGCCAGCTGCA
TTAATGAATCGGCCAACGCGCGGGGAGAGGCGGTTTGCGTATTGGGCGCTCTTCCGCTTCCTCGCTCACT
GACTCGCTGCGCTCGGTCGTTCGGCTGCGGCGAGCGGTATCAGCTCACTCAAAGGCGGTAATACGGTTAT
CCACAGAATCAGGGGATAACGCAGGAAAGAACATGTGAGCAAAAGGCCAGCAAAAGGCCAGGAACCGTAA
AAAGGCCGCGTTGCTGGCGTTTTTCCATAGGCTCCGCCCCCCTGACGAGCATCACAAAAATCGACGCTCA
AGTCAGAGGTGGCGAAACCCGACAGGACTATAAAGATACCAGGCGTTTCCCCCTGGAAGCTCCCTCGTGC
GCTCTCCTGTTCCGACCCTGCCGCTTACCGGATACCTGTCCGCCTTTCTCCCTTCGGGAAGCGTGGCGCT
TTCTCATAGCTCACGCTGTAGGTATCTCAGTTCGGTGTAGGTCGTTCGCTCCAAGCTGGGCTGTGTGCAC
GAACCCCCCGTTCAGCCCGACCGCTGCGCCTTATCCGGTAACTATCGTCTTGAGTCCAACCCGGTAAGAC
ACGACTTATCGCCACTGGCAGCAGCCACTGGTAACAGGATTAGCAGAGCGAGGTATGTAGGCGGTGCTAC
AGAGTTCTTGAAGTGGTGGCCTAACTACGGCTACACTAGAAGAACAGTATTTGGTATCTGCGCTCTGCTG
AAGCCAGTTACCTTCGGAAAAAGAGTTGGTAGCTCTTGATCCGGCAAACAAACCACCGCTGGTAGCGGTG
GTTTTTTTGTTTGCAAGCAGCAGATTACGCGCAGAAAAAAAGGATCTCAAGAAGATCCTTTGATCTTTTC
TACGGGGTCTGACGCTCAGTGGAACGAAAACTCACGTTAAGGGATTTTGGTCATGAGATTATCAAAAAGG
ATCTTCACCTAGATCCTTTTAAATTAAAAATGAAGTTTTAAATCAATCTAAAGTATATATGAGTAAACTT
GGTCTGACAGTTACCAATGCTTAATCAGTGAGGCACCTATCTCAGCGATCTGTCTATTTCGTTCATCCAT
AGTTGCCTGACTCCCCGTCGTGTAGATAACTACGATACGGGAGGGCTTACCATCTGGCCCCAGTGCTGCA
ATGATACCGCGAGACCCACGCTCACCGGCTCCAGATTTATCAGCAATAAACCAGCCAGCCGGAAGGGCCG
AGCGCAGAAGTGGTCCTGCAACTTTATCCGCCTCCATCCAGTCTATTAATTGTTGCCGGGAAGCTAGAGT
AAGTAGTTCGCCAGTTAATAGTTTGCGCAACGTTGTTGCCATTGCTACAGGCATCGTGGTGTCACGCTCG
TCGTTTGGTATGGCTTCATTCAGCTCCGGTTCCCAACGATCAAGGCGAGTTACATGATCCCCCATGTTGT
GCAAAAAAGCGGTTAGCTCCTTCGGTCCTCCGATCGTTGTCAGAAGTAAGTTGGCCGCAGTGTTATCACT
CATGGTTATGGCAGCACTGCATAATTCTCTTACTGTCATGCCATCCGTAAGATGCTTTTCTGTGACTGGT
GAGTACTCAACCAAGTCATTCTGAGAATAGTGTATGCGGCGACCGAGTTGCTCTTGCCCGGCGTCAATAC
GGGATAATACCGCGCCACATAGCAGAACTTTAAAAGTGCTCATCATTGGAAAACGTTCTTCGGGGCGAAA
ACTCTCAAGGATCTTACCGCTGTTGAGATCCAGTTCGATGTAACCCACTCGTGCACCCAACTGATCTTCA
GCATCTTTTACTTTCACCAGCGTTTCTGGGTGAGCAAAAACAGGAAGGCAAAATGCCGCAAAAAAGGGAA
TAAGGGCGACACGGAAATGTTGAATACTCATACTCTTCCTTTTTCAATATTATTGAAGCATTTATCAGGG
TTATTGTCTCATGAGCGGATACATATTTGAATGTATTTAGAAAAATAAACAAATAGGGGTTCCGCGCACA
TTTCCCCGAAAAGTGCCACCTGACGTC
Features (pLannotate 1.2.2; 35 found; start..end, strand, type, name):
     28..80      -  misc_feature   bom (fragment): basis of mobility region from pBR322
    235..614     +  enhancer       CMV enhancer: human cytomegalovirus immediate early enhancer
    615..814     +  promoter       CMV promoter: human cytomegalovirus (CMV) immediate early promoter
    832..1012    +  LTR            5' LTR (truncated): truncated 5' long terminal repeat (LTR) from HIV-1
   1059..1184    +  misc_feature   HIV-1 Ψ: packaging signal of human immunodeficiency virus type 1
   1168..1506    +  CDS            HIV-1 gag (fragment): gag protein from human immunodeficiency virus 1; gag
   1676..1909    +  misc_feature   RRE: The Rev response element (RRE) of HIV-1 allows for Rev-dependent mRNA export from the nucleus to the cytoplasm.
   2286..2386    +  CDS            Rev (fragment): human immunodeficiency virus 1 (HIV-1) Rev protein; rev; enhances nuclear export of unspliced and incompletely spliced viral mRNAs
   2412..2529    +  misc_feature   cPPT/CTS: central polypurine tract and central termination sequence of HIV-1
   2585..3747    +  promoter       EF-1α promoter: strong constitutive promoter for human elongation factor EF-1α
   3779..4279    +  CDS            mIFP (fragment): naturally monomeric infrared fluorescent protein derived from a truncated bacteriophytochrome (Yu et al., 2015)
   4298..4648    +  CDS            CALMA_ARBPU (fragment): Experimental evidence at protein level: Swiss-Prot protein existence level 1. Calmodulin mediates the control of a large number of enzymes, ion channels and other proteins by Ca(2+). Among the enzymes to be stimulated by the calmodulin-Ca(2+) complex are a number of protein kinases and phosphatases. From Arbacia punctulata (Punctuate sea urchin).
   4766..4821    +  CDS            calmodulin-binding peptide (fragment): calmodulin-binding peptide from avian smooth muscle myosin light chain kinase
   4838..5263    +  CDS            mIFP (fragment): naturally monomeric infrared fluorescent protein derived from a truncated bacteriophytochrome (Yu et al., 2015)
   5351..6028    +  CDS            (3-F)Tyr-EGFP: (3-F)Tyr-EGFP is a basic (constitutively fluorescent) green fluorescent protein published in 2004, derived from Aequorea victoria.
   6066..6636    +  misc_feature   IRES2: internal ribosome entry site (IRES) of the encephalomyocarditis virus (EMCV)
   6630..7004    +  CDS            BleoR: antibiotic-binding protein; Sh ble from Streptoalloteichus hindustanus; confers resistance to bleomycin, phleomycin, and Zeocin™
   7040..7628    +  misc_feature   WPRE: woodchuck hepatitis virus posttranscriptional regulatory element
   7553..8140    +  CDS            nef: NEF_HV112 - Experimental evidence at protein level: Swiss-Prot protein existence level 1. Extracellular Nef protein targets CD4(+) T-lymphocytes for apoptosis by interacting with CXCR4 surface receptors. From Human immunodeficiency virus type 1 group M subtype B (isolate PCV12) (HIV-1).
   8147..8327    +  LTR            5' LTR (truncated): truncated 5' long terminal repeat (LTR) from HIV-1
   8359..8583    +  polyA_signal   bGH poly(A) signal: bovine growth hormone polyadenylation signal
   8587..8608    +  promoter       SV40 promoter (fragment): SV40 enhancer and early promoter
   8629..9057    +  rep_origin     f1 ori (sequence partly withheld): f1 bacteriophage origin of replication; arrow indicates direction of (+) strand synthesis
   9071..9400    +  promoter       SV40 promoter: SV40 enhancer and early promoter
   9448..9495    +  promoter       EM7 promoter: synthetic bacterial promoter&nbsp
   9514..9888    +  CDS            BleoR: antibiotic-binding protein; Sh ble from Streptoalloteichus hindustanus; confers resistance to bleomycin, phleomycin, and Zeocin™
   9898..10023   +  CDS            ble (fragment): BLE_KLEPN - Experimental evidence at protein level: Swiss-Prot protein existence level 1. Binding protein with a strong affinity to the bleomycin family of antibiotics. Binds to CL990; an antimitotic-antibiotic compound. From Klebsiella pneumoniae.
  10018..10139   +  polyA_signal   SV40 poly(A) signal: SV40 polyadenylation signal
  10210..10232   -  protein_bind   lac operator (fragment): The lac repressor binds to the lac operator to inhibit transcription in E. coli. This inhibition can be relieved by adding lactose or isopropyl-β-D-thiogalactopyranoside (IPTG). lac repressor encoded by lacI
  10236..10266   -  promoter       lac promoter: promoter for the E. coli lac operon
  10281..10302   -  protein_bind   CAP binding site: CAP binding activates transcription in the presence of cAMP. E. coli catabolite activator protein
  10315..10407   -  CDS            lacI (fragment): lac repressor; lacI; The lac repressor binds to the lac operator to inhibit transcription in E. coli. This inhibition can be relieved by adding lactose or isopropyl-β-D-thiogalactopyranoside (IPTG).
  10590..11178   -  rep_origin     ori: high-copy-number ColE1/pMB1/pBR322/pUC origin of replication
  11349..12209   -  CDS            AmpR: β-lactamase; bla; confers resistance to ampicillin, carbenicillin, and related antibiotics
  12210..12314   -  promoter       AmpR promoter: bla
