[The description below was written by a language model from this plasmid's Addgene catalogue record and pLannotate feature annotations shown in this document.]
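Description:
pCSIIbleo-6507-P2A-EGFP is an HIV-1-based lentiviral transfer vector of about 12.3 kb, built on the pCSIIbleo backbone for expression in mammalian cells. It is propagated in E. coli through a high-copy ColE1/pUC origin and ampicillin resistance, and it also carries an f1 origin. A CMV enhancer/promoter fused to a truncated 5' LTR drives production of the viral genomic RNA. That RNA contains the Ψ packaging signal with a gag fragment, the Rev response element for nuclear export, and the cPPT/CTS. A WPRE and a truncated 3' LTR followed by a bGH polyadenylation signal close the proviral unit.

The payload is NIR-GECO2 carrying an I426C substitution. It is a synthetic near-infrared genetically encoded calcium indicator, annotated here as the bacteriophytochrome-derived protein mIFP split by an inserted calmodulin and a calmodulin-binding peptide. The catalogue entry says this part derives from an earlier AAV NIR-GECO2 plasmid. EGFP follows through a P2A self-cleaving peptide, which the feature tables do not annotate separately, so the green reporter is made as a separate protein from the same reading frame. An EMCV IRES then drives translation of the Sh ble gene, linking Zeocin resistance to the same transcript as the sensor and allowing selection of transduced cells. A second BleoR cassette under SV40 and EM7 promoters sits outside the LTRs.

The catalogue lists CAG as the promoter, but both sequence annotations (depositor and NGS, which agree closely) place an EF-1α promoter directly upstream of the insert and show no CAG element. The vector is intended for generating cells that stably express the calcium sensor together with EGFP.
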