Addgene plasmid #197367: pCSIIbleo-6507-P2A-EGFP
Purpose: The lentiviral vector for NIR-GECO2(I426C) and EGFP
Depositing lab: Michiyuki Matsuda. Depositing organization: Kyoto University, Graduate School of Biostudies.
Backbone
  Vector backbone: pCSIIbleo
  Backbone size w/o insert (bp): 10123
  Total vector size (bp): 12347
  Vector type: Mammalian Expression, Lentiviral
  Selectable markers: Zeocin
Growth in bacteria
  Bacterial resistance: Ampicillin, 100 μg/mL
  Growth temperature: 37°C
  Growth strain: NEB Stable
  Copy number: Unknown
Gene/Insert
  Gene/Insert name: NIR-GECO2(I426C)
  Species: Synthetic
  Insert size (bp): 2250
  Mutation: I426C mutation
  Promoter: CAG
  Tag / fusion protein: P2A-EGFP (C terminal on insert)
  Cloning method: Restriction Enzyme; 5′ cloning site EcoRI (not destroyed); 3′ cloning site XhoI (not destroyed)
  Sequencing primers: 5′ TCATTCTCAAGCCTCAGACAGTGG
Resource information
  A portion of this plasmid was derived from a plasmid made by: Dr. Robert Campbell (Addgene plasmid # 159603: pAAV-CAG-NIR-GECO2)
Terms and licenses: Academic/Nonprofit Terms; Industry Terms: Not Available to Industry
How to cite: pCSIIbleo-6507-P2A-EGFP was a gift from Michiyuki Matsuda (Addgene plasmid # 197367 ; http://n2t.net/addgene:197367 ; RRID:Addgene_197367)
